Addgene plasmid #193122: GB2884
Purpose: A2 Proximal promoter sequence consisting of two times the target sequence for the gRNA1 (GB1838) flanked by random sequences.
Depositing lab: Diego Orzaez. Depositing organization: Instituto de Biologia Molecular y Celular de Plantas. Publication: GB_SynP: A Modular dCas9-Regulated Synthetic Promoter Collection for Fine-Tuned Recombinant Gene Expression in Plants. Moreno-Gimenez E, Selma S, Calvache C, Orzaez D. ACS Synth Biol. 2022 Sep 16;11(9):3037-3048. doi: 10.1021/acssynbio.2c00238. Epub 2022 Aug 31. PubMed 36044643.
Backbone
  Vector backbone: pUPD2
  Vector type: Synthetic Biology
Growth in bacteria
  Bacterial resistance: Chloramphenicol, 25 μg/mL
  Growth temperature: 37°C
  Growth strain: DH5alpha
  Copy number: High Copy
Gene/Insert
  Gene/Insert name: GB_SynP (A2) G1ab.2
  Species: Synthetic
  Cloning method: Restriction Enzyme; 5′ cloning site unknown (unknown if destroyed)
Terms and licenses: Academic/Nonprofit Terms; Industry Terms: Not Available to Industry
How to cite: GB2884 was a gift from Diego Orzaez (Addgene plasmid # 193122 ; http://n2t.net/addgene:193122 ; RRID:Addgene_193122)
