[The description below was written by a language model from this plasmid's Addgene catalogue record and pLannotate feature annotations shown in this document.]
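Description:
GB2884 is a small (about 2.3 kb) GoldenBraid-style part-domestication plasmid built on the pUPD2 backbone, classed as a synthetic biology vector and maintained in E. coli. It carries a level-0 DNA part rather than an expression cassette. Propagation relies on a high-copy ColE1/pUC-type origin of replication. Selection is by chloramphenicol, conferred by the cat (chloramphenicol acetyltransferase) gene driven by its native promoter and followed by the phage lambda t0 terminator. The cloning region is bracketed by BioBrick prefix and suffix sequences and insulated by bacterial transcription terminators, including a his operon terminator, which limit read-through between the backbone and the insert.

The payload is GB_SynP (A2) G1ab.2, a fully synthetic "A2" proximal promoter element from a modular collection of dCas9-regulated synthetic promoters for plants. According to the record, it consists of two copies of the target sequence recognised by gRNA1 (a guide supplied from a separate construct), flanked by random sequence. The automated annotation does not label the insert, as expected for a non-natural sequence; it presumably lies in the unannotated stretch between the prefix and suffix across the plasmid's numbering origin. On its own the part has no promoter activity described in the record. It is intended to be assembled with other promoter modules and a coding sequence, so that a dCas9-based transcriptional activator guided by gRNA1 can bind the repeated target sites and tune recombinant gene expression in plants. The specific cloning sites used are not recorded.
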