Features (pLannotate 1.2.2; 8 found; start..end, strand, type, name):
     14..33      +  misc_feature   BioBrick suffix: universal suffix for all parts
     34..91      +  terminator     his operon terminator: This putative transcriptin terminator from the E. coli his operon has a 2-bp deletion introduced during synthesis. Its efficiency has not been determined.
    286..874     -  rep_origin     ori: high-copy-number ColE1/pMB1/pBR322/pUC origin of replication
   1057..1151    -  terminator     lambda t0 terminator: transcription terminator from phage lambda
   1175..1831    -  CDS            cat: CAT_ECOLX - Experimental evidence at protein level: Swiss-Prot protein existence level 1. This enzyme is an effector of chloramphenicol resistance in bacteria. From Escherichia coli. This protein is used as a marker in many commonly used cloning vectors, such as pACYC184.
   1832..1929    -  promoter       cat promoter: promoter of the E. coli cat gene encoding chloramphenicol acetyltransferase
   2015..2058    -  terminator     bacterial terminator: putative bacterial transcription terminator
   2061..2082    +  misc_feature   BioBrick prefix: BioBrick prefix for parts that do not start with "ATG"
>Addgene plasmid #193122 | GB2884 | addgene full sequence | sequence record 380405 | Addgene NGS Result
ACCACTCATCGCGACTAGTAGCGGCCGCTGCAGTCCGGCAAAAAAGGGCAAGGTGTCACCACCCTGCCCT
TTTTCTTTAAAACCGAAAAGATTACTTCGCGTTATGCAGGCTTCCTCGCTCACTGACTCGCTGCGCTCGG
TCGTTCGGCTGCGGCGAGCGGTATCAGCTCACTCAAAGGCGGTAATACGGTTATCCACAGAATCAGGGGA
TAACGCAGGAAAGAACATGTGAGCAAAAGGCCAGCAAAAGGCCAGGAACCGTAAAAAGGCCGCGTTGCTG
GCGTTTTTCCACAGGCTCCGCCCCCCTGACGAGCATCACAAAAATCGACGCTCAAGTCAGAGGTGGCGAA
ACCCGACAGGACTATAAAGATACCAGGCGTTTCCCCCTGGAAGCTCCCTCGTGCGCTCTCCTGTTCCGAC
CCTGCCGCTTACCGGATACCTGTCCGCCTTTCTCCCTTCGGGAAGCGTGGCGCTTTCTCATAGCTCACGC
TGTAGGTATCTCAGTTCGGTGTAGGTCGTTCGCTCCAAGCTGGGCTGTGTGCACGAACCCCCCGTTCAGC
CCGACCGCTGCGCCTTATCCGGTAACTATCGTCTTGAGTCCAACCCGGTAAGACACGACTTATCGCCACT
GGCAGCAGCCACTGGTAACAGGATTAGCAGAGCGAGGTATGTAGGCGGTGCTACAGAGTTCTTGAAGTGG
TGGCCTAACTACGGCTACACTAGAAGAACAGTATTTGGTATCTGCGCTCTGCTGAAGCCAGTTACCTTCG
GAAAAAGAGTTGGTAGCTCTTGATCCGGCAAACAAACCACCGCTGGTAGCGGTGGTTTTTTTGTTTGCAA
GCAGCAGATTACGCGCAGAAAAAAAGGATCTCAAGAAGATCCTTTGATCTTTTCTACGGGGTCTGACGCT
CAGTGGAACGAAAACTCACGTTAAGGGATTTTGGTCATGAGATTATCAAAAAGGATCTTCACCTAGATCC
TTTTAAATTAAAAATGAAGTTTTAAATCAATCTAAAGTATATATGAGTAAACTTGGTCTGACAGCTCGAG
GCTTGGATTCTCACCAATAAAAAACGCCCGGCGGCAACCGAGCGTTCTGAACAAATCCAGATGGAGTTCT
GAGGTCATTACTGGATCTATCAACAGGAGTCCAAGCGAGCTCGATATCAAATTACGCCCCGCCCTGCCAC
TCGTCGCAGTACTGTTGTAATTCATTAAGCATTCTGCCGACATGGAAGCCATCACAAACGGCATGATGAA
CCTGAATCGCCAGCGGCATCAGCACCTTGTCGCCTTGCGTATAATATTTGCCCATGGTGAAAACGGGGGC
GAAGAAGTTGTCCATATTGGCCACGTTTAAATCAAAACTGGTGAAACTCACCCAGGGATTGGCTGATACG
AAAAACATATTCTCAATAAACCCTTTAGGGAAATAGGCCAGGTTTTCACCGTAACACGCCACATCTTGCG
AATATATGTGTAGAAACTGCCGGAAATCGTCGTGGTATTCACTCCAGAGTGATGAAAACGTTTCAGTTTG
CTCATGGAAAACGGTGTAACAAGGGTGAACACTATCCCATATCACCAGCTCACCGTCTTTCATTGCCATA
CGAAATTCCGGATGAGCATTCATCAGGCGGGCAAGAATGTGAATAAAGGCCGGATAAAACTTGTGCTTAT
TTTTCTTTACGGTCTTTAAAAAGGCCGTAATATCCAGCTGAACGGTCTGGTTATAGGTACATTGAGCAAC
TGACTGAAATGCCTCAAAATGTTCTTTACGATGCCATTGGGATATATCAACGGTGGTATATCCAGTGATT
TTTTTCTCCATTTTAGCTTCCTTAGCTCCTGAAAATCTCGATAACTCAAAAAATACGCCCGGTAGTGATC
TTATTTCATTATGGTGAAAGTTGGAACCTCTTACGTGCCCGATCAACTCGAGTGCCACCTGACGTCTAAG
AAACCATTATTATCATGACATTAACCTATAAAAATAGGCGTATCACGAGGCAGAATTTCAGATAAAAAAA
ATCCTTAGCTTTCGCTAAGGATGATTTCTGGAATTCGCGGCCGCTTCTAGAGCGATGAGTGGTCTCGTGA
CCCATCTTCTCTCACCAACCAGTCAGTGAGCTCCTGTGCTCGGTGGTCATTTGGTATGGTCCCCTCTTCT
CTCACCAACCAGTCTCTATCACTGGAAATCGGACGTGAGGTAGGATGGCTTGTCCTTTCATTCGTTGCCG
ACTGAGCTCTTATCCCTGAG
